Addgene plasmid #166951: pLV-EF1a-GFP-SFPQY527A-IRES-mCherry
Purpose: Lentiviral plasmid expressing GFP-tagged SFPQ Y527A protein with IRES-mCherry from the EF1a promoter
Depositing lab: Rosalind Segal. Depositing organization: Dana-Farber Cancer Institute. Publication: Binding and transport of SFPQ-RNA granules by KIF5A/KLC1 motors promotes axon survival. Fukuda Y, Pazyra-Murphy MF, Silagi ES, Tasdemir-Yilmaz OE, Li Y, Rose L, Yeoh ZC, Vangos NE, Geffken EA, Seo HS, Adelmant G, Bird GH, Walensky LD, Marto JA, Dhe-Paganon S, Segal RA. J Cell Biol. 2021 Jan 4;220(1). pii: 211577. doi: 10.1083/jcb.202005051. PubMed 33284322.
Backbone
  Vector backbone: pLV-eF1a-IRES::mcherry
  Vector type: Lentiviral
Growth in bacteria
  Bacterial resistance: Ampicillin, 100 μg/mL
  Growth temperature: 37°C
  Growth strain: NEB Stable
  Copy number: High Copy
Gene/Insert
  Gene/Insert name: SFPQ-Y527A
  Species: H. sapiens (human)
  Insert size (bp): 2841
  Mutation: SFPQ-Y527A
  Entrez Gene: SFPQ (a.k.a. POMP100, PPP1R140, PSF)
  Promoter: eF1a
  Tag / fusion protein: GFP (N terminal on insert); mCherry (C terminal on insert)
  Cloning method: Restriction Enzyme; 5′ cloning site Unknown (unknown if destroyed); 3′ cloning site Unknown (unknown if destroyed)
  Sequencing primers: 5′ eF1a Intron: CATGTGACTCCACGGAGTACC; 3′ M13
Terms and licenses: Academic/Nonprofit Terms; Industry Terms: Not Available to Industry
How to cite: pLV-EF1a-GFP-SFPQY527A-IRES-mCherry was a gift from Rosalind Segal (Addgene plasmid # 166951 ; http://n2t.net/addgene:166951 ; RRID:Addgene_166951)
