[The description below was written by a language model from this plasmid's Addgene catalogue record and pLannotate feature annotations shown in this document.]
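Description:
pLV-EF1a-GFP-SFPQY527A-IRES-mCherry is an 11.6 kb HIV-1-based lentiviral transfer plasmid built on the pLV-eF1a-IRES::mcherry backbone. In bacteria it is maintained by a high-copy ColE1/pUC-type origin and selected with ampicillin through the β-lactamase gene; a recombination-reducing strain is listed for growth, as is common for LTR-containing plasmids. The viral portion is flanked by two HIV-1 LTR sequences, both annotated as truncated, with adjacent nef-derived fragments. Between them lie the Ψ packaging signal with a partial gag sequence, the Rev response element for Rev-dependent nuclear export of the genomic RNA, and the cPPT/CTS, which aids nuclear import of the reverse-transcribed genome. Packaging and envelope functions are not encoded and must be supplied in trans.

The expression cassette is driven by the human EF-1α core promoter together with its intron A, giving strong constitutive expression in many mammalian cell types. It produces a bicistronic transcript. The first open reading frame is EGFP fused directly to the N terminus of human SFPQ (also called PSF), a DNA- and RNA-binding protein and splicing factor, here carrying the Y527A substitution. An EMCV IRES then allows independent translation of mCherry. Although the catalogue lists mCherry as a C-terminal tag, the feature table shows it as a separate protein that marks transduced cells rather than a fusion partner. A WPRE downstream enhances transcript stability and expression. The associated publication concerns binding and transport of SFPQ-RNA granules by KIF5A/KLC1 kinesin motors in axon survival, so the construct presumably serves as a point-mutant counterpart for such studies, though the record does not state the mutation's functional effect.
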