Features (pLannotate 1.2.2; 24 found; start..end, strand, type, name):
    377..634     +  LTR            5' LTR (truncated): truncated 5' long terminal repeat (LTR) from HIV-1
    681..806     +  misc_feature   HIV-1 Ψ: packaging signal of human immunodeficiency virus type 1
    790..1128    +  CDS            HIV-1 gag (fragment): gag protein from human immunodeficiency virus 1; gag
   1303..1536    +  misc_feature   RRE: The Rev response element (RRE) of HIV-1 allows for Rev-dependent mRNA export from the nucleus to the cytoplasm.
   1913..2013    +  CDS            Rev (fragment): human immunodeficiency virus 1 (HIV-1) Rev protein; rev; enhances nuclear export of unspliced and incompletely spliced viral mRNAs
   2028..2143    +  misc_feature   cPPT/CTS: central polypurine tract and central termination sequence of HIV-1 (lacking the first T)
   2221..2432    +  promoter       EF-1α core promoter: core promoter for human elongation factor EF-1α
   2433..3371    +  intron         EF-1α intron A: intron upstream of the start codon of human EF-1α
   3392..4108    +  CDS            EGFP: EGFP is a basic (constitutively fluorescent) green fluorescent protein published in 1996, derived from Aequorea victoria. It is reported to be a rapidly-maturing weak dimer with moderate acid sensitivity.
   4109..6229    +  CDS            SFPQ: SFPQ_HUMAN - Also known as PSF. Experimental evidence at protein level: Swiss-Prot protein existence level 1. DNA- and RNA binding protein, involved in several nuclear processes. Essential pre-mRNA splicing factor required early in spliceosome formation and for splicing catalytic step II, probably as a heteromer with NONO. Binds to pre-mRNA in spliceosome C complex, and specifically binds to intronic polypyrimidine tracts. Involved in regulation of signal-induced alternative splicing. During splicing of PTPRC/CD45, a phosphorylated form is sequestered by THRAP3 from the pre-mRNA in resting T-c
   6249..6821    +  misc_feature   IRES: internal ribosome entry site (IRES) of the encephalomyocarditis virus (EMCV)
   6823..7530    +  CDS            mCherry: mCherry is a basic (constitutively fluorescent) red fluorescent protein published in 2004, derived from Discosoma sp.. It is reported to be a very rapidly-maturing monomer with low acid sensitivity.
   7559..8147    +  misc_feature   WPRE: woodchuck hepatitis virus posttranscriptional regulatory element
   8164..8682    +  CDS            nef (fragment): NEF_HV1BR - Experimental evidence at protein level: Swiss-Prot protein existence level 1. Extracellular Nef protein targets CD4(+) T-lymphocytes for apoptosis by interacting with CXCR4 surface receptors (PubMed:14990729). From Human immunodeficiency virus type 1 group M subtype B (isolate BRU/LAI) (HIV-1).
   8730..8987    +  LTR            5' LTR (truncated): truncated 5' long terminal repeat (LTR) from HIV-1
   9137..9159    -  protein_bind   lac operator (fragment): The lac repressor binds to the lac operator to inhibit transcription in E. coli. This inhibition can be relieved by adding lactose or isopropyl-β-D-thiogalactopyranoside (IPTG). lac repressor encoded by lacI
   9163..9193    -  promoter       lac promoter: promoter for the E. coli lac operon
   9208..9229    -  protein_bind   CAP binding site: CAP binding activates transcription in the presence of cAMP. E. coli catabolite activator protein
   9242..9334    -  CDS            lacI (fragment): lac repressor; lacI; The lac repressor binds to the lac operator to inhibit transcription in E. coli. This inhibition can be relieved by adding lactose or isopropyl-β-D-thiogalactopyranoside (IPTG).
   9517..10105   -  rep_origin     ori: high-copy-number ColE1/pMB1/pBR322/pUC origin of replication
  10276..11136   -  CDS            AmpR: β-lactamase; bla; confers resistance to ampicillin, carbenicillin, and related antibiotics
  11137..11241   -  promoter       AmpR promoter: bla
  11289..11423   +  polyA_signal   SV40 poly(A) signal: SV40 polyadenylation signal
  11590..329     +  CDS            nef (fragment) (across the origin): NEF_HV1BR - Experimental evidence at protein level: Swiss-Prot protein existence level 1. Extracellular Nef protein targets CD4(+) T-lymphocytes for apoptosis by interacting with CXCR4 surface receptors (PubMed:14990729). From Human immunodeficiency virus type 1 group M subtype B (isolate BRU/LAI) (HIV-1).
>Addgene plasmid #166951 | pLV-EF1a-GFP-SFPQY527A-IRES-mCherry | addgene full sequence | sequence record 328064 | Addgene NGS Result
TGGAAGGGCTAATTCACTCCCAAAGAAGACAAGATATCCTTGATCTGTGGATCTACCACACACAAGGCTA
CTTCCCTGATTAGCAGAACTACACACCAGGGCCAGGGGTCAGATATCCACTGACCTTTGGATGGTGCTAC
AAGCTAGTACCAGTTGAGCCAGATAAGGTAGAAGAGGCCAATAAAGGAGAGAACACCAGCTTGTTACACC
CTGTGAGCCTGCATGGGATGGATGACCCGGAGAGAGAAGTGTTAGAGTGGAGGTTTGACAGCCGCCTAGC
ATTTCATCACGTGGCCCGAGAGCTGCATCCGGAGTACTTCAAGAACTGCTGATATCGAGCTTGCTACAAG
GGACTTTCCGCTGGGGACTTTCCAGGGAGGCGTGGCCTGGGCGGGACTGGGGAGTGGCGAGCCCTCAGAT
CCTGCATATAAGCAGCTGCTTTTTGCCTGTACTGGGTCTCTCTGGTTAGACCAGATCTGAGCCTGGGAGC
TCTCTGGCTAACTAGGGAACCCACTGCTTAAGCCTCAATAAAGCTTGCCTTGAGTGCTTCAAGTAGTGTG
TGCCCGTCTGTTGTGTGACTCTGGTAACTAGAGATCCCTCAGACCCTTTTAGTCAGTGTGGAAAATCTCT
AGCAGTGGCGCCCGAACAGGGACTTGAAAGCGAAAGGGAAACCAGAGGAGCTCTCTCGACGCAGGACTCG
GCTTGCTGAAGCGCGCACGGCAAGAGGCGAGGGGCGGCGACTGGTGAGTACGCCAAAAATTTTGACTAGC
GGAGGCTAGAAGGAGAGAGATGGGTGCGAGAGCGTCAGTATTAAGCGGGGGAGAATTAGATCGCGATGGG
AAAAAATTCGGTTAAGGCCAGGGGGAAAGAAAAAATATAAATTAAAACATATAGTATGGGCAAGCAGGGA
GCTAGAACGATTCGCAGTTAATCCTGGCCTGTTAGAAACATCAGAAGGCTGTAGACAAATACTGGGACAG
CTACAACCATCCCTTCAGACAGGATCAGAAGAACTTAGATCATTATATAATACAGTAGCAACCCTCTATT
GTGTGCATCAAAGGATAGAGATAAAAGACACCAAGGAAGCTTTAGACAAGATAGAGGAAGAGCAAAACAA
AAGTAAGACCACCGCACAGCAAGCGGCCGGCCGCTGATCTTCAGACCTGGAGGAGGAGATATGAGGGACA
ATTGGAGAAGTGAATTATATAAATATAAAGTAGTAAAAATTGAACCATTAGGAGTAGCACCCACCAAGGC
AAAGAGAAGAGTGGTGCAGAGAGAAAAAAGAGCAGTGGGAATAGGAGCTTTGTTCCTTGGGTTCTTGGGA
GCAGCAGGAAGCACTATGGGCGCAGCGTCAATGACGCTGACGGTACAGGCCAGACAATTATTGTCTGGTA
TAGTGCAGCAGCAGAACAATTTGCTGAGGGCTATTGAGGCGCAACAGCATCTGTTGCAACTCACAGTCTG
GGGCATCAAGCAGCTCCAGGCAAGAATCCTGGCTGTGGAAAGATACCTAAAGGATCAACAGCTCCTGGGG
ATTTGGGGTTGCTCTGGAAAACTCATTTGCACCACTGCTGTGCCTTGGAATGCTAGTTGGAGTAATAAAT
CTCTGGAACAGATTTGGAATCACACGACCTGGATGGAGTGGGACAGAGAAATTAACAATTACACAAGCTT
AATACACTCCTTAATTGAAGAATCGCAAAACCAGCAAGAAAAGAATGAACAAGAATTATTGGAATTAGAT
AAATGGGCAAGTTTGTGGAATTGGTTTAACATAACAAATTGGCTGTGGTATATAAAATTATTCATAATGA
TAGTAGGAGGCTTGGTAGGTTTAAGAATAGTTTTTGCTGTACTTTCTATAGTGAATAGAGTTAGGCAGGG
ATATTCACCATTATCGTTTCAGACCCACCTCCCAACCCCGAGGGGACCCGACAGGCCCGAAGGAATAGAA
GAAGAAGGTGGAGAGAGAGACAGAGACAGATCCATTCGATTAGTGAACGGATCTCGACGGTATCGCCTTT
AAAAGAAAAGGGGGGATTGGGGGGTACAGTGCAGGGGAAAGAATAGTAGACATAATAGCAACAGACATAC
AAACTAAAGAATTACAAAAACAAATTACAAAAATTCAAAATTTTCGGGTTTATTACAGGGACAGCAGAGA
TCCAGTTTATCGATGAGGCCCTTTCGTCTTCACTCGAGGTGCCCGTCAGTGGGCAGAGCGCACATCGCCC
ACAGTCCCCGAGAAGTTGGGGGGAGGGGTCGGCAATTGAACCGGTGCCTAGAGAAGGTGGCGCGGGGTAA
ACTGGGAAAGTGATGTCGTGTACTGGCTCCGCCTTTTTCCCGAGGGTGGGGGAGAACCGTATATAAGTGC
AGTAGTCGCCGTGAACGTTCTTTTTCGCAACGGGTTTGCCGCCAGAACACAGGTAAGTGCCGTGTGTGGT
TCCCGCGGGCCTGGCCTCTTTACGGGTTATGGCCCTTGCGTGCCTTGAATTACTTCCACCTGGCTGCAGT
ACGTGATTCTTGATCCCGAGCTTCGGGTTGGAAGTGGGTGGGAGAGTTCGAGGCCTTGCGCTTAAGGAGC
CCCTTCGCCTCGTGCTTGAGTTGAGGCCTGGCCTGGGCGCTGGGGCCGCCGCGTGCGAATCTGGTGGCAC
CTTCGCGCCTGTCTCGCTGCTTTCGATAAGTCTCTAGCCATTTAAAATTTTTGATGACCTGCTGCGACGC
TTTTTTTCTGGCAAGATAGTCTTGTAAATGCGGGCCAAGATCTGCACACTGGTATTTCGGTTTTTGGGGC
CGCGGGCGGCGACGGGGCCCGTGCGTCCCAGCGCACATGTTCGGCGAGGCGGGGCCTGCGAGCGCGGCCA
CCGAGAATCGGACGGGGGTAGTCTCAAGCTGGCCGGCCTGCTCTGGTGCCTGGCCTCGCGCCGCCGTGTA
TCGCCCCGCCCTGGGCGGCAAGGCTGGCCCGGTCGGCACCAGTTGCGTGAGCGGAAAGATGGCCGCTTCC
CGGCCCTGCTGCAGGGAGCTCAAAATGGAGGACGCGGCGCTCGGGAGAGCGGGCGGGTGAGTCACCCACA
CAAAGGAAAAGGGCCTTTCCGTCCTCAGCCGTCGCTTCATGTGACTCCACGGAGTACCGGGCGCCGTCCA
GGCACCTCGATTAGTTCTCGAGCTTTTGGAGTACGTCGTCTTTAGGTTGGGGGGAGGGGTTTTATGCGAT
GGAGTTTCCCCACACTGAGTGGGTGGAGACTGAAGTTAGGCCAGCTTGGCACTTGATGTAATTCTCCTTG
GAATTTGCCCTTTTTGAGTTTGGATCTTGGTTCATTCTCAAGCCTCAGACAGTGGTTCAAAGTTTTTTTC
TTCCATTTCAGGTGTCGTGAGGATCGCCACCATGGTGAGCAAGGGCGAGGAGCTGTTCACCGGGGTGGTG
CCCATCCTGGTCGAGCTGGACGGCGACGTAAACGGCCACAAGTTCAGCGTGTCCGGCGAGGGCGAGGGCG
ATGCCACCTACGGCAAGCTGACCCTGAAGTTCATCTGCACCACCGGCAAGCTGCCCGTGCCCTGGCCCAC
CCTCGTGACCACCCTGACCTACGGCGTGCAGTGCTTCAGCCGCTACCCCGACCACATGAAGCAGCACGAC
TTCTTCAAGTCCGCCATGCCCGAAGGCTACGTCCAGGAGCGCACCATCTTCTTCAAGGACGACGGCAACT
ACAAGACCCGCGCCGAGGTGAAGTTCGAGGGCGACACCCTGGTGAACCGCATCGAGCTGAAGGGCATCGA
CTTCAAGGAGGACGGCAACATCCTGGGGCACAAGCTGGAGTACAACTACAACAGCCACAACGTCTATATC
ATGGCCGACAAGCAGAAGAACGGCATCAAGGTGAACTTCAAGATCCGCCACAACATCGAGGACGGCAGCG
TGCAGCTCGCCGACCACTACCAGCAGAACACCCCCATCGGCGACGGCCCCGTGCTGCTGCCCGACAACCA
CTACCTGAGCACCCAGTCCGCCCTGAGCAAAGACCCCAACGAGAAGCGCGATCACATGGTCCTGCTGGAG
TTCGTGACCGCCGCCGGGATCACTCTCGGCATGGACGAGCTGTACAAGATGTCTCGGGATCGGTTCCGGA
GTCGTGGCGGTGGCGGTGGTGGCTTCCACAGGCGTGGAGGAGGCGGCGGCCGCGGCGGCCTCCACGACTT
CCGTTCTCCGCCGCCCGGCATGGGCCTCAATCAGAATCGCGGCCCCATGGGTCCTGGCCCGGGCCAGAGC
GGCCCTAAGCCTCCGATCCCGCCACCGCCTCCACACCAACAGCAGCAACAGCCACCACCGCAGCAGCCAC
CGCCGCAGCAGCCGCCACCGCATCAGCCGCCGCCGCATCCACAGCCGCATCAGCAGCAGCAGCCGCCGCC
ACCGCCGCAGGACTCTTCCAAGCCCGTCGTTGCTCAGGGACCCGGCCCCGCTCCCGGAGTAGGCAGCGCA
CCACCAGCCTCCAGCTCGGCCCCGCCCGCCACTCCACCAACCTCGGGGGCCCCGCCAGGGTCCGGGCCAG
GCCCGACTCCGACCCCGCCGCCTGCAGTCACCTCGGCCCCTCCCGGGGCGCCGCCACCCACCCCGCCAAG
CAGCGGGGTCCCTACCACACCTCCTCAGGCCGGAGGCCCGCCGCCTCCGCCCGCGGCAGTCCCGGGCCCG
GGTCCAGGGCCTAAGCAGGGCCCAGGTCCGGGTGGTCCCAAAGGCGGCAAAATGCCTGGCGGGCCGAAGC
CAGGTGGCGGCCCGGGCCTAAGTACGCCTGGCGGCCACCCCAAGCCGCCGCATCGAGGCGGCGGGGAGCC
CCGCGGGGGCCGCCAGCACCACCCGCCCTACCACCAGCAGCATCACCAGGGGCCCCCGCCCGGCGGGCCC
GGCGGCCGCAGCGAGGAGAAGATCTCGGACTCGGAGGGGTTTAAAGCCAATTTGTCTCTCTTGAGGAGGC
CTGGAGAGAAAACTTACACACAGCGATGTCGGTTGTTTGTTGGGAATCTACCTGCTGATATCACGGAGGA
TGAGTTCAAAAGACTATTTGCTAAATATGGAGAACCAGGAGAAGTTTTTATCAACAAAGGCAAAGGATTC
GGATTTATTAAGCTTGAATCTAGAGCTTTGGCTGAAATTGCCAAAGCCGAACTGGATGATACACCCATGA
GAGGTAGACAGCTTCGAGTTCGCTTTGCCACACATGCTGCTGCCCTTTCTGTTCGTAATCTTTCACCTTA
TGTTTCCAATGAACTGTTGGAAGAAGCCTTTAGCCAATTTGGTCCTATTGAAAGGGCTGTTGTAATAGTG
GATGATCGTGGAAGATCTACAGGGAAAGGCATTGTTGAATTTGCTTCTAAGCCAGCAGCAAGAAAGGCAT
TTGAACGATGCAGTGAAGGTGTTTTCTTACTGACGACAACTCCTCGTCCAGTCATTGTGGAACCACTTGA
ACAACTAGATGATGAAGATGGTCTTCCTGAAAAACTTGCCCAGAAGAATCCAATGTATCAAAAGGAGAGA
GAAACCCCTCCTCGTTTTGCCCAGCATGGCACGTTTGAGTACGAATATTCTCAGCGATGGAAGTCTTTGG
ATGAAATGGAAAAACAGCAAAGGGAACAAGTTGAAAAAAACATGAAAGATGCAAAAGACAAATTGGAAAG
TGAAATGGAAGATGCCGCTCATGAACATCAGGCAAATCTTTTGCGCCAAGATCTGATGAGACGACAGGAA
GAATTAAGACGCATGGAAGAACTTCACAATCAAGAAATGCAGAAACGTAAAGAAATGCAATTGAGGCAAG
AGGAGGAACGACGTAGAAGAGAGGAAGAGATGATGATTCGTCAACGTGAGATGGAAGAACAAATGAGGCG
CCAAAGAGAGGAAAGTTACAGCCGAATGGGCTACATGGATCCACGGGAAAGAGACATGCGAATGGGTGGC
GGAGGAGCAATGAACATGGGAGATCCCTATGGTTCAGGAGGCCAGAAATTTCCACCTCTAGGAGGTGGTG
GTGGCATAGGTTATGAAGCTAATCCTGGCGTTCCACCAGCAACCATGAGTGGTTCCATGATGGGAAGTGA
CATGCGTACTGAGCGCTTTGGGCAGGGAGGTGCGGGGCCTGTGGGTGGACAGGGTCCTAGAGGAATGGGG
CCTGGAACTCCAGCAGGATATGGTAGAGGGAGAGAAGAGTACGAAGGCCCAAACAAAAAACCCCGATTTT
AGGGCGCGCCCCATCCCGCCCCTCTCCCTCCCCCCCCCCTAACGTTACTGGCCGAAGCCGCTTGGAATAA
GGCCGGTGTGCGTTTGTCTATATGTTATTTTCCACCATATTGCCGTCTTTTGGCAATGTGAGGGCCCGGA
AACCTGGCCCTGTCTTCTTGACGAGCATTCCTAGGGGTCTTTCCCCTCTCGCCAAAGGAATGCAAGGTCT
GTTGAATGTCGTGAAGGAAGCAGTTCCTCTGGAAGCTTCTTGAAGACAAACAACGTCTGTAGCGACCCTT
TGCAGGCAGCGGAACCCCCCACCTGGCGACAGGTGCCTCTGCGGCCAAAAGCCACGTGTATAAGATACAC
CTGCAAAGGCGGCACAACCCCAGTGCCACGTTGTGAGTTGGATAGTTGTGGAAAGAGTCAAATGGCTCAC
CTCAAGCGTATTCAACAAGGGGCTGAAGGATGCCCAGAAGGTACCCCATTGTATGGGATCTGATCTGGGG
CCTCGGTGCACATGCTTTACATGTGTTTAGTCGAGGTTAAAAAACGTCTAGGCCCCCCGAACCACGGGGA
CGTGGTTTTCCTTTGAAAAACACGATGATAATATGGTGAGCAAGGGCGAGGAGGATAACATGGCCATCAT
CAAGGAGTTCATGCGCTTCAAGGTGCACATGGAGGGCTCCGTGAACGGCCACGAGTTCGAGATCGAGGGC
GAGGGCGAGGGCCGCCCCTACGAGGGCACCCAGACCGCCAAGCTGAAGGTGACCAAGGGTGGCCCCCTGC
CCTTCGCCTGGGACATCCTGTCCCCTCAGTTCATGTACGGCTCCAAGGCCTACGTGAAGCACCCCGCCGA
CATCCCCGACTACTTGAAGCTGTCCTTCCCCGAGGGCTTCAAGTGGGAGCGCGTGATGAACTTCGAGGAC
GGCGGCGTGGTGACCGTGACCCAGGACTCCTCCCTGCAGGACGGCGAGTTCATCTACAAGGTGAAGCTGC
GCGGCACCAACTTCCCCTCCGACGGCCCCGTAATGCAGAAGAAGACCATGGGCTGGGAGGCCTCCTCCGA
GCGGATGTACCCCGAGGACGGCGCCCTGAAGGGCGAGATCAAGCAGAGGCTGAAGCTGAAGGACGGCGGC
CACTACGACGCTGAGGTCAAGACCACCTACAAGGCCAAGAAGCCCGTGCAGCTGCCCGGCGCCTACAACG
TCAACATCAAGTTGGACATCACCTCCCACAACGAGGACTACACCATCGTGGAACAGTACGAACGCGCCGA
GGGCCGCCACTCCACCGGCGGCATGGACGAGCTGTACAAGTGAAACCCGGGCGGGGCGCGTCTGGAACAA
TCAACCTCTGGATTACAAAATTTGTGAAAGATTGACTGGTATTCTTAACTATGTTGCTCCTTTTACGCTA
TGTGGATACGCTGCTTTAATGCCTTTGTATCATGCTATTGCTTCCCGTATGGCTTTCATTTTCTCCTCCT
TGTATAAATCCTGGTTGCTGTCTCTTTATGAGGAGTTGTGGCCCGTTGTCAGGCAACGTGGCGTGGTGTG
CACTGTGTTTGCTGACGCAACCCCCACTGGTTGGGGCATTGCCACCACCTGTCAGCTCCTTTCCGGGACT
TTCGCTTTCCCCCTCCCTATTGCCACGGCGGAACTCATCGCCGCCTGCCTTGCCCGCTGCTGGACAGGGG
CTCGGCTGTTGGGCACTGACAATTCCGTGGTGTTGTCGGGGAAGCTGACGTCCTTTCCATGGCTGCTCGC
CTGTGTTGCCACCTGGATTCTGCGCGGGACGTCCTTCTGCTACGTCCCTTCGGCCCTCAATCCAGCGGAC
CTTCCTTCCCGCGGCCTGCTGCCGGCTCTGCGGCCTCTTCCGCGTCTTCGCCTTCGCCCTCAGACGAGTC
GGATCTCCCTTTGGGCCGCCTCCCCGCCTGGAATTAATTCTGCAGTCGAGACCTAGAAAAACATGGAGCA
ATCACAAGTAGCAATACAGCAGCTACCAATGCTGATTGTGCCTGGCTAGAAGCACAAGAGGAGGAGGAGG
TGGGTTTTCCAGTCACACCTCAGGTACCTTTAAGACCAATGACTTACAAGGCAGCTGTAGATCTTAGCCA
CTTTTTAAAAGAAAAGAGGGGACTGGAAGGGCTAATTCACTCCCAACGAAGACAAGATATCCTTGATCTG
TGGATCTACCACACACAAGGCTACTTCCCTGATTAGCAGAACTACACACCAGGGCCAGGGGTCAGATATC
CACTGACCTTTGGATGGTGCTACAAGCTAGTACCAGTTGAGCCAGATAAGGTAGAAGAGGCCAATAAAGG
AGAGAACACCAGCTTGTTACACCCTGTGAGCCTGCATGGGATGGATGACCCGGAGAGAGAAGTGTTAGAG
TGGAGGTTTGACAGCCGCCTAGCATTTCATCACGTGGCCCGAGAGCTGCATCCGGAGTACTTCAAGAACT
GCTGATATCGAGCTTGCTACAAGGGACTTTCCGCTGGGGACTTTCCAGGGAGGCGTGGCCTGGGCGGGAC
TGGGGAGTGGCGAGCCCTCAGATCCTGCATATAAGCAGCTGCTTTTTGCCTGTACTGGGTCTCTCTGGTT
AGACCAGATCTGAGCCTGGGAGCTCTCTGGCTAACTAGGGAACCCACTGCTTAAGCCTCAATAAAGCTTG
CCTTGAGTGCTTCAAGTAGTGTGTGCCCGTCTGTTGTGTGACTCTGGTAACTAGAGATCCCTCAGACCCT
TTTAGTCAGTGTGGAAAATCTCTAGCAGTAGTAGTTCATGTCATCTTATTATTCAGTATTTATAACTTGC
AAAGAAATGAATATCAGAGAGTGAGAGGCCTTGACATTGCTAGCGTTTACCGTCGACCTCTAGCTAGAGC
TTGGCGTAATCATGGTCATAGCTGTTTCCTGTGTGAAATTGTTATCCGCTCACAATTCCACACAACATAC
GAGCCGGAAGCATAAAGTGTAAAGCCTGGGGTGCCTAATGAGTGAGCTAACTCACATTAATTGCGTTGCG
CTCACTGCCCGCTTTCCAGTCGGGAAACCTGTCGTGCCAGCTGCATTAATGAATCGGCCAACGCGCGGGG
AGAGGCGGTTTGCGTATTGGGCGCTCTTCCGCTTCCTCGCTCACTGACTCGCTGCGCTCGGTCGTTCGGC
TGCGGCGAGCGGTATCAGCTCACTCAAAGGCGGTAATACGGTTATCCACAGAATCAGGGGATAACGCAGG
AAAGAACATGTGAGCAAAAGGCCAGCAAAAGGCCAGGAACCGTAAAAAGGCCGCGTTGCTGGCGTTTTTC
CATAGGCTCCGCCCCCCTGACGAGCATCACAAAAATCGACGCTCAAGTCAGAGGTGGCGAAACCCGACAG
GACTATAAAGATACCAGGCGTTTCCCCCTGGAAGCTCCCTCGTGCGCTCTCCTGTTCCGACCCTGCCGCT
TACCGGATACCTGTCCGCCTTTCTCCCTTCGGGAAGCGTGGCGCTTTCTCATAGCTCACGCTGTAGGTAT
CTCAGTTCGGTGTAGGTCGTTCGCTCCAAGCTGGGCTGTGTGCACGAACCCCCCGTTCAGCCCGACCGCT
GCGCCTTATCCGGTAACTATCGTCTTGAGTCCAACCCGGTAAGACACGACTTATCGCCACTGGCAGCAGC
CACTGGTAACAGGATTAGCAGAGCGAGGTATGTAGGCGGTGCTACAGAGTTCTTGAAGTGGTGGCCTAAC
TACGGCTACACTAGAAGAACAGTATTTGGTATCTGCGCTCTGCTGAAGCCAGTTACCTTCGGAAAAAGAG
TTGGTAGCTCTTGATCCGGCAAACAAACCACCGCTGGTAGCGGTGGTTTTTTTGTTTGCAAGCAGCAGAT
TACGCGCAGAAAAAAAGGATCTCAAGAAGATCCTTTGATCTTTTCTACGGGGTCTGACGCTCAGTGGAAC
GAAAACTCACGTTAAGGGATTTTGGTCATGAGATTATCAAAAAGGATCTTCACCTAGATCCTTTTAAATT
AAAAATGAAGTTTTAAATCAATCTAAAGTATATATGAGTAAACTTGGTCTGACAGTTACCAATGCTTAAT
CAGTGAGGCACCTATCTCAGCGATCTGTCTATTTCGTTCATCCATAGTTGCCTGACTCCCCGTCGTGTAG
ATAACTACGATACGGGAGGGCTTACCATCTGGCCCCAGTGCTGCAATGATACCGCGAGACCCACGCTCAC
CGGCTCCAGATTTATCAGCAATAAACCAGCCAGCCGGAAGGGCCGAGCGCAGAAGTGGTCCTGCAACTTT
ATCCGCCTCCATCCAGTCTATTAATTGTTGCCGGGAAGCTAGAGTAAGTAGTTCGCCAGTTAATAGTTTG
CGCAACGTTGTTGCCATTGCTACAGGCATCGTGGTGTCACGCTCGTCGTTTGGTATGGCTTCATTCAGCT
CCGGTTCCCAACGATCAAGGCGAGTTACATGATCCCCCATGTTGTGCAAAAAAGCGGTTAGCTCCTTCGG
TCCTCCGATCGTTGTCAGAAGTAAGTTGGCCGCAGTGTTATCACTCATGGTTATGGCAGCACTGCATAAT
TCTCTTACTGTCATGCCATCCGTAAGATGCTTTTCTGTGACTGGTGAGTACTCAACCAAGTCATTCTGAG
AATAGTGTATGCGGCGACCGAGTTGCTCTTGCCCGGCGTCAATACGGGATAATACCGCGCCACATAGCAG
AACTTTAAAAGTGCTCATCATTGGAAAACGTTCTTCGGGGCGAAAACTCTCAAGGATCTTACCGCTGTTG
AGATCCAGTTCGATGTAACCCACTCGTGCACCCAACTGATCTTCAGCATCTTTTACTTTCACCAGCGTTT
CTGGGTGAGCAAAAACAGGAAGGCAAAATGCCGCAAAAAAGGGAATAAGGGCGACACGGAAATGTTGAAT
ACTCATACTCTTCCTTTTTCAATATTATTGAAGCATTTATCAGGGTTATTGTCTCATGAGCGGATACATA
TTTGAATGTATTTAGAAAAATAAACAAATAGGGGTTCCGCGCACATTTCCCCGAAAAGTGCCACCTGACG
TCGACGGATCGGGAGATCAACTTGTTTATTGCAGCTTATAATGGTTACAAATAAAGCAATAGCATCACAA
ATTTCACAAATAAAGCATTTTTTTCACTGCATTCTAGTTGTGGTTTGTCCAAACTCATCAATGTATCTTA
TCATGTCTGGATCAACTGGATAACTCAAGCTAACCAAAATCATCCCAAACTTCCCACCCCATACCCTATT
ACCACTGCCAATTACCTGTGGTTTCATTTACTCTAAACCTGTGATTCCTCTGAATTATTTTCATTTTAAA
GAAATTGTATTTGTTAAATATGTACTACAAACTTAGTAGT
